>Addgene plasmid #145924 | pAc5.1B-EGFP-DmPenguin_B | addgene full sequence | sequence record 333039 | Addgene NGS Result
TTAACCTATAAAAATAGGCGTATCACGAGGCCCTTTCGTCTTCAAGAATTAATTCTATATTCTAAAAACA
CAAATGATACTTCTAAAAAAAAATCATGAATGGCATCAACTCTGAATCAAATCTTTGCAGATGCACCTAC
TTCTCATTTCCACTGTCACATCATTTTTCCAGATCTCGCTGCCTGTTATGTGGCCCACAAACCAAGACAC
GTTTTATGGCCATTAAAGCTGGCTGATCGTCGCCAAACACCAAATACATAATGAATATGTACACATTCGA
GAAAGAAGCGATCAAAGAAGCGTCTTCGGGCGGAGTAGGAGAATGCGGAGGAGAAGGAGAACGAGCTGAT
CTAGTATCTCTCCACAATCCAATGCCAACTGACCAACTGGCCATATTCGGAGCAATTTGAAGCCAATTTC
CATCGCCTGGCGATCGCTCCATTCTTGGCTATATGTTTTTCACCGTTACCCGGGGCCATTTTCAAAGACT
CGTCGGCAAGATAAGATTGTGTCACTCGCTGTCTCTCTTCATTTGTCGAAGAATGCTGAGGAATTTCGCG
ATGACGTCGGCGAGTATTTTGAAGAATGAGAATAATTTGTATTTATACGAAAATCAGTTAGTGGAATTTT
CTACAAAAACATGTTATCTATAGATAATTTTGTTGCAAAATATGTTGACTATGACAAAGATTGTATGTAT
ATACCTTTAATGTATTCTCATTTTCTTATGTATTTATAATGGCAATGATGATACTGATGATATTTTAAGA
TGATGCCAGACCAAAAGGCTTGAATTTCTGCGTCTTTTGCCGAACGCAGTGCATGTGCAATTGTTGTTTT
TTGGAATATTCAATTTTCGGACTGTCCGCTTTGATTTCAGTTTCTTGGCTTATTCAAAAAGCAAAGTAAA
GCCAAAAAAGCGAGATGGCAATACCAAATGCGGCAAAACGGTAGTGGAAGGAAAGGGGTGCGGGGCAGCG
GAAGGAAGGGTGGGGCGGGGCGTGGCGGGGTCTGTGGCTGGGCGCGACGTCACCGACGTTGGAGCCACTC
CTTTGACCATGTGTGCGTGTGTGTATTATTCGTGTCTCGCCACTCGCCGGTTGTTTTTTTCTTTTTATGC
TGCGCTCTCTCTAGCGCCATCTCGCTTACGCATGCTCAACGCACCGCATGTTGCCGTTTCCTTTTATGCG
TCATTTTGGCTCGAAATAGGCAATTATTTAAACAAAGATTAGTCAACGAAAACGCTAAAATAAATAAGTC
TACAATATGGTTACTTATTGCCATGTGTGTGCAGCCAACGATAGCAACAAAAGCAACAACACAGGTGGCT
TTCCCTCTTTCACTTTTTGTTTGCAAGCCGCGTGCGAGCAAGACGGCACGACCGGCAAACGCAATTACGC
TGACAAAGAGCAGACGAAGTTTTGGCGAAAAACATCAAGGCGCCTGATACGAATGCATTTGCAATAACAA
TTGCGATATTTAATATTGTTTATGAAGCTGTTTGACTTCAAAACACACAAAAAAAAAAATAAAACAAATT
ATTTGAAAGAGAATTAGGAATCGGACGCTTATCGTTAGGGTAACAACAAGAAATGCTTACTGAGTCACAG
CCTCTGGAAAACTGCCGCAAGCCAGAGAGAGAGAGAAAAAGAGGGAGAGCAGCTTAGACCGCATGTGCTT
GTGTGTGAGGCGTCTCTCTCTTCGTCTCTGTTGCGCAAACGCATAGACTGCACTGAAAAAATCGATTACC
TATTTTTTATGAATGAATATTTGCACTATTACTATTCAAAACTATTAAGATAGCAATCACATTCAATAGC
CAAATACTATACCACCTGAGCGATGCAACGAAATGATCAATTTGAGCAAAAATGCTGCATATTTAGGACG
GCATCATTATAGAAATGCTTCTTGCTGTGTACTTTTCTCTCGTCTGGCAGCTGTTTCGCCGTTATTGTTA
AAACCGGCTTAAGTTAGGTGTGTTTTCTACGACTAGTGAATGCCCTACTAGAAGATGTGTGTTGCACAAA
ATGTCCCTGGAATAACCAATTTGAAGTGCAGATAGCAGTAAACGTAAGCTAATATGAATATTATTTAACT
GTAATGTTTTAATATCGCTGGACATTACTAATAAACCCACTATAAACACATGTACATATGTATGTTTTGG
CATACAATGAGTAGTTGGGGAAAAAATGTGTAAAAGCACCGTGACCATCACAGCATAAAGATAACCAGCT
GAAGTATCGAATATGAGTAACCCCCAAATTGAATCACATGCCGCAACTGATAGGACCCATGGAAGTACAC
TCTTCATGGCGATATACAAGACACACACAAGCACGAACACCCAGTTGCGGAGGAAATTCTCCGTAAATGA
AAACCCAATCGGCGAACAATTCATACCCATATATGGTAAAAGTTTTGAACGCGACTTGAGAGCGGAGAGC
ATTGCGGCTGATAAGGTTTTAGCGCTAAGCGGGCTTTATAAAACGGGCTGCGGGACCAGTTTTCATATCA
CTACCGTTTGAGTTCTTGTGCTGTGTGGATACTCCTCCCGACACAAAGCCGCTCCATCAGCCAGCAGTCG
TCTAATCCAGAGACCCCGGATCGGGGTACCATCATGGTGAGCAAGGGCGAGGAGCTGTTCACCGGGGTGG
TGCCCATCCTGGTCGAGCTGGACGGCGACGTAAACGGCCACAAGTTCAGCGTGTCCGGCGAGGGCGAGGG
CGATGCCACCTACGGCAAGCTGACCCTGAAGTTCATCTGCACCACCGGCAAGCTGCCCGTGCCCTGGCCC
ACCCTCGTGACCACCCTGACCTACGGCGTGCAGTGCTTCAGCCGCTACCCCGACCACATGAAGCAGCACG
ACTTCTTCAAGTCCGCCATGCCCGAAGGCTACGTCCAGGAGCGCACCATCTTCTTCAAGGACGACGGCAA
CTACAAGACCCGCGCCGAGGTGAAGTTCGAGGGCGACACCCTGGTGAACCGCATCGAGCTGAAGGGCATC
GACTTCAAGGAGGACGGCAACATCCTGGGGCACAAGCTGGAGTACAACTACAACAGCCACAACGTCTATA
TCATGGCCGACAAGCAGAAGAACGGCATCAAGGTGAACTTCAAGATCCGCCACAACATCGAGGACGGCAG
CGTGCAGCTCGCCGACCACTACCAGCAGAACACCCCCATCGGCGACGGCCCCGTGCTGCTGCCCGACAAC
CACTACCTGAGCACCCAGTCCGCCCTGAGCAAAGACCCCAACGAGAAGCGCGATCACATGGTCCTGCTGG
AGTTCGTGACCGCCGCCGGGATCACTCTCGGCATGGACGAGCTGTACAAGCCAAGCTTGATGGTTAGCTC
GGAGCCGAAAGGACCTGCTAACGTGGCCAACACGGCCTCGCCCCTCAAGGCCCATGAATCGTCCGGCAAG
CGCGCCAACGGACAGAAGTTTAAGCCCGGTGGAGCAGGAGGCGCCAGGAAGTTCGACAAATTCGGCGGAG
GAGCAGGCAAGTCGTTTGTAAAGCCAGGCGCTGGTGGTGCCAAGAAGTTCGACAAGTCTGGGCCCGGTGG
CTTCAAGAAGTTTGACAAATCCGGAGCCACCGGCGACAAGAGGCTTGGTGGCAACAAGTTCCGCGGAAAA
CCACAAACACAGCCACAGGCGCCGGCGGAGGGCGAGAAACAGGACTGGAACAAGTTCAAGAAGGAGAAGA
AGGACCTCAAGCTGAAGCGCAAGAGTGCCAAGGACACCTACGAGATCAGCAAGGAGGCCAACCAGATCCA
CGAGAAGTTGCGATGCCGCCGAACGGAGAACAAGGACAAGCTGGTGGAGCAGATATACAAGGTGCTCAAC
GTGGGCGACACTATTTCAAAGGTGGTGAAGGCCCACGACACCGCCCGCGTGATCCAGAGCATGCTAAAGT
ACGCGTCGCCAGCTCTGCGGGCCGAGATCTCTGAGAAGCTGCTTCCCTTCACCGTGGAGATGTGCCAGTC
GAAATACGCCCAGTTCTGCGTGCAACGGATGCTCAAGTACGGTGCGCCAGCCACCAAAGCCAAGCTGGTG
GACAGCCTGTACGGACATATAGTGCGTTTGGCCGGACACAGCATCGGCAGTGGGCTGCTGGATTCGATGT
ATCAGAGCGCCACACCCAATCAGCGCATCTATATGCGCCAGGAGTTCTACGGCGATCTGTACCGGAAGGC
CAAGGATTCGAATGTGAAGACTCTGAGCGACACCTATAAGGAGGCCACGAACATGAAGGCCTCCATTTTG
GGGTCGGTTAAAGCAAACCTGGATCATGTGGCCAACAAGCAGCTGGTGGACAGTGCGCTGGTGCACGCCG
TGATGCTGGAGTACCTGCGCGCCTGCGACGAAGATGAGGAGAAGCTGGAGGAGACGGTCACTGCGTTTGC
GGCTCTAGTGCCTCACATGCTGTCCACCAAGGAGGGCAGCGAGGCGGCTGTTATATGCTTCTACAAGTCG
ACGCCCAAGAATCGCAGAGCCATTATCAAGAATATCAAGGAGCACCTGCTAAAGATCGCCAACCATGAGC
ACGGCCACGTGTTCCTCATCTCGCTGCTAAACGCACTGGACGACACTAAGGCGACCAAGAAGGCAATTTA
CGATCACCTACACGGAGATCTAAAGGCGCTAATGAGCAGCCCGTACGGCCGACGAGTGATTCAATGGCTG
GTGGCTCCGGGTGATACGACATGCTTCCATCCAGAGTTCATTCGCACGGTGGAGGAGGGTCTAGCCTTTG
GAAAAAAGGAGAAGGAGCTGCGTCGCAAGGAGATCCTTGAGCAGATAGAGGCGCCGATTGCACAGTCCAT
CGCCGAGGATGCCGCCTTTTGGCTGTCCAACAGCCACATCGGCCTGGTCACCGGCGATATTCTTAATCAC
ATTCAAGGCGAGTCCTATGAGAAGGCTGCTTCGGCCCTTGCCCAAGTCGTCGTCCAACCGGAGTGGCGCA
TTTCAGCAGACGCCGCCGGTCCGCAGCCGCAGGATAAGAAGAAGCCTCACAATGACGTGGAGGCCATTAT
AGCCCAGGCCACCAAACAGCGCAGAAAACTGCTTTATGTCGAGAGCAGCAGCGACGACGAAGATGAAGAT
GAAGATGAAGATGAGGAGAGCGACGATGAAGGAGACGAGAAGGAGCAGAAGGAGGCGGCCGCAGATGATG
CCGAACCCAAGGTGAAGAAAGCCAAAAAGGAGCCCAAAAAGCCAAAGGCAAAGGAGGAGGAGCCGGCGGC
TCCGTTGGTCTCCGGAATCGAGGAGGCCGGCATGCACATTGTATTGAAGAAGATACTCAAGAACGATGGC
AAGCGAGAGGGCACCCCGTTCAGCCAACAGCTACTCCAAAACTTGTCCTCCGATGTGCTGAAAGCCTGGC
TGGGCGTCAACCGGGCCTGTTTTGTCCTGCTCAAGCTGGTGGAGGAGTGTCCCGCACTGCTGGACGACTG
CAAGAAAGCCATCGCGGCGGAGAGGAGCCTTAGCCAGATACTCGCGGACCGTAAGACGCCCGGAGCCAAG
CTACTGGCCGCCAAACTGGACATTGGCAAATGACTCGAGTCTAGAGGGCCCGCGGTTCGAAGGTAAGCCT
ATCCCTAACCCTCTCCTCGGTCTCGATTCTACGCGTACCGGTCATCATCACCATCACCATTGAGTTTAAA
CCCGCTGATCAGCCTCGACTGTGCCTTCTAAGGCCTGAGCTCGCTGATCAGCCTCGATCGAGGATCCAGA
CATGATAAGATACATTGATGAGTTTGGACAAACCACAACTAGAATGCAGTGAAAAAAATGCTTTATTTGT
GAAATTTGTGATGCTATTGCTTTATTTGTAACCATTATAAGCTGCAATAAACAAGTTAACAACAACAATT
GCATTCATTTTATGTTTCAGGTTCAGGGGGAGGTGTGGGAGGTTTTTTAAAGCAAGTAAAACCTCTACAA
ATGTGGTATGGCTGATTATGATCAGTCGACCGATGCCCTTGAGAGCCTTCAACCCAGTCAGCTCCTTCCG
GTGGGCGCGGGGCATGACTATCGTCGCCGCACTTATGACTGTCTTCTTTATCATGCAACTCGTAGGACAG
GTGCCGGCAGCGCTCTGGGTCATTTTCGGCGAGGACCGCTTTCGCTGGAGCGCGACGATGATCGGCCTGT
CGCTTGCGGTATTCGGAATCTTGCACGCCCTCGCTCAAGCCTTCGTCACTGGTCCCGCCACCAAACGTTT
CGGCGAGAAGCAGGCCATTATCGCCGGCATGGCGGCCGACGCGCTGGGCTACGTCTTGCTGGCGTTCGCG
ACGCGAGGCTGGATGGCCTTCCCCATTATGATTCTTCTCGCTTCCGGCGGCATCGGGATGCCCGCGTTGC
AGGCCATGCTGTCCAGGCAGGTAGATGACGACCATCAGGGACAGCTTCAAGGCCAGCAAAAGGCCAGGAA
CCGTAAAAAGGCCGCGTTGCTGGCGTTTTTCCATAGGCTCCGCCCCCCTGACGAGCATCACAAAAATCGA
CGCTCAAGTCAGAGGTGGCGAAACCCGACAGGACTATAAAGATACCAGGCGTTTCCCCCTGGAAGCTCCC
TCGTGCGCTCTCCTGTTCCGACCCTGCCGCTTACCGGATACCTGTCCGCCTTTCTCCCTTCGGGAAGCGT
GGCGCTTTCTCATAGCTCACGCTGTAGGTATCTCAGTTCGGTGTAGGTCGTTCGCTCCAAGCTGGGCTGT
GTGCACGAACCCCCCGTTCAGCCCGACCGCTGCGCCTTATCCGGTAACTATCGTCTTGAGTCCAACCCGG
TAAGACACGACTTATCGCCACTGGCAGCAGCCACTGGTAACAGGATTAGCAGAGCGAGGTATGTAGGCGG
TGCTACAGAGTTCTTGAAGTGGTGGCCTAACTACGGCTACACTAGAAGGACAGTATTTGGTATCTGCGCT
CTGCTGAAGCCAGTTACCTTCGGAAAAAGAGTTGGTAGCTCTTGATCCGGCAAACAAACCACCGCTGGTA
GCGGTGGTTTTTTTGTTTGCAAGCAGCAGATTACGCGCAGAAAAAAAGGATCTCAAGAAGATCCTTTGAT
CTTTTCTACGGGGTCTGACGCTCAGTGGAACGAAAACTCACGTTAAGGGATTTTGGTCATGAGATTATCA
AAAAGGATCTTCACCTAGATCCTTTTAAATTAAAAATGAAGTTTTAAATCAATCTAAAGTATATATGAGT
AAACTTGGTCTGACAGTTACCAATGCTTAATCAGTGAGGCACCTATCTCAGCGATCTGTCTATTTCGTTC
ATCCATAGTTGCCTGACTCCCCGTCGTGTAGATAACTACGATACGGGAGGGCTTACCATCTGGCCCCAGT
GCTGCAATGATACCGCGAGACCCACGCTCACCGGCTCCAGATTTATCAGCAATAAACCAGCCAGCCGGAA
GGGCCGAGCGCAGAAGTGGTCCTGCAACTTTATCCGCCTCCATCCAGTCTATTAATTGTTGCCGGGAAGC
TAGAGTAAGTAGTTCGCCAGTTAATAGTTTGCGCAACGTTGTTGCCATTGCTGCAGGCATCGTGGTGTCA
CGCTCGTCGTTTGGTATGGCTTCATTCAGCTCCGGTTCCCAACGATCAAGGCGAGTTACATGATCCCCCA
TGTTGTGCAAAAAAGCGGTTAGCTCCTTCGGTCCTCCGATCGTTGTCAGAAGTAAGTTGGCCGCAGTGTT
ATCACTCATGGTTATGGCAGCACTGCATAATTCTCTTACTGTCATGCCATCCGTAAGATGCTTTTCTGTG
ACTGGTGAGTACTCAACCAAGTCATTCTGAGAATAGTGTATGCGGCGACCGAGTTGCTCTTGCCCGGCGT
CAACACGGGATAATACCGCGCCACATAGCAGAACTTTAAAAGTGCTCATCATTGGAAAACGTTCTTCGGG
GCGAAAACTCTCAAGGATCTTACCGCTGTTGAGATCCAGTTCGATGTAACCCACTCGTGCACCCAACTGA
TCTTCAGCATCTTTTACTTTCACCAGCGTTTCTGGGTGAGCAAAAACAGGAAGGCAAAATGCCGCAAAAA
AGGGAATAAGGGCGACACGGAAATGTTGAATACTCATACTCTTCCTTTTTCAATATTATTGAAGCATTTA
TCAGGGTTATTGTCTCATGAGCGGATACATATTTGAATGTATTTAGAAAAATAAACAAATAGGGGTTCCG
CGCACATTTCCCCGAAAAGTGCCACCTGACGTCTAAGAAACCATTATTATCATGACA
Features (pLannotate 1.2.2; 10 found; start..end, strand, type, name):
     95..2604    +  promoter       Ac5 promoter: Drosophila melanogaster actin 5C promoter
   2624..3340    +  CDS            EGFP: EGFP is a basic (constitutively fluorescent) green fluorescent protein published in 1996, derived from Aequorea victoria. It is reported to be a rapidly-maturing weak dimer with moderate acid sensitivity.
   3350..5560    +  CDS            peng: PENG_DROME - Also known as pen Experimental evidence at transcript level: Swiss-Prot protein existence level 2. From Drosophila melanogaster (Fruit fly).
   5592..5633    +  CDS            V5 tag: epitope tag from simian virus 5
   5733..5867    -  polyA_signal   SV40 poly(A) signal: SV40 polyadenylation signal
   5890..5974    -  CDS            large T antigen (fragment): large T antigen from SV40 (simian virus 40)
   5975..6422    +  CDS            TcR (fragment): tetracycline efflux protein; tet; confers resistance to tetracycline
   6468..7056    -  rep_origin     ori: high-copy-number ColE1/pMB1/pBR322/pUC origin of replication
   7227..8087    -  CDS            AmpR: β-lactamase; bla; confers resistance to ampicillin, carbenicillin, and related antibiotics
   8088..8192    -  promoter       AmpR promoter: bla
