[The description below was written by a language model from this plasmid's Addgene catalogue record and pLannotate feature annotations shown in this document.]
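Description:
pAc5.1B-EGFP-DmPenguin_B is an insect-cell expression plasmid of about 8.2 kb for producing a GFP-tagged form of the Drosophila melanogaster protein Penguin (peng, CG1685). The catalogue lists the backbone as unknown, although the name and the annotated parts point to a pAc5.1-type vector. It is propagated in E. coli through a ColE1/pUC-family origin and selected with ampicillin via the β-lactamase gene and its bla promoter. The origin annotation describes a high-copy type, whereas the repository entry records the plasmid as low copy. No marker for selection in insect cells is annotated. Short fragments of a tetracycline resistance gene and of SV40 large T antigen are also detected. These appear to be non-functional backbone remnants.

The expression cassette is driven by the Drosophila actin 5C (Ac5) promoter, a strong constitutive promoter commonly used in fly cell lines. Immediately downstream lies the EGFP coding sequence, followed after a short gap by the peng open reading frame, which the depositor derived from an NCBI reference transcript. This arrangement is consistent with an N-terminal EGFP fusion to Penguin. A V5 epitope tag coding sequence sits just after the insert, but the record does not indicate whether it is in frame and translated or cut off by a stop codon at the end of the ORF. An SV40 polyadenylation signal follows for transcript processing.

The stated purpose is simply insect expression of DmPenguin. A construct like this would typically be transfected into Drosophila cultured cells for fluorescence localisation or for GFP-based pulldown and interaction studies, though the record does not specify a particular application. The meaning of the "_B" suffix is also not explained.
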