Addgene plasmid #145924: pAc5.1B-EGFP-DmPenguin_B
Purpose: Insect Expression of DmPenguin
Depositing lab: Elisa Izaurralde. Depositing organization: Max Planck Institute for Developmental Biology.
Backbone
  Vector backbone: Unknown
  Vector type: Insect Expression
Growth in bacteria
  Bacterial resistance: Ampicillin, 100 μg/mL
  Growth temperature: 37°C
  Growth strain: DH5alpha
  Copy number: Low Copy
Gene/Insert
  Gene/Insert name: DmPenguin
  Species: D. melanogaster (fly)
  Entrez Gene: peng (a.k.a. Dmel_CG1685, CG1685, Dmel\CG1685, pen)
  Cloning method: Unknown
Terms and licenses: Academic/Nonprofit Terms; Industry Terms: Not Available to Industry
Depositor comments: ORF extracted from NCBI: NM_078705.2. Plasmids from this collection were made available to the research community and donated after the lab closed. Please note that the sequence provided by the depositing laboratory may be theoretical/predicted or based on Sanger sequencing results. There may be discrepancies between sequencing results obtained by Addgene and the depositor sequence. If an Addgene verified sequence is not available, please contact before placing your order to request that our lab fully sequence the plasmid.
How to cite: pAc5.1B-EGFP-DmPenguin_B was a gift from Elisa Izaurralde (Addgene plasmid # 145924 ; http://n2t.net/addgene:145924 ; RRID:Addgene_145924)
